Addgene plasmid #73674: pRK5-HA-Sestrin2-E451A
Purpose: overexpression
Depositing lab: David Sabatini. Depositing organization: Whitehead Institute for Biomedical Research. Publication: Sestrin2 is a leucine sensor for the mTORC1 pathway. Wolfson RL, Chantranupong L, Saxton RA, Shen K, Scaria SM, Cantor JR, Sabatini DM. Science. 2016 Jan 1;351(6268):43-8. doi: 10.1126/science.aab2674. Epub 2015 Oct 8. PubMed 26449471.
Backbone
  Vector backbone: pRK5
  Backbone size w/o insert (bp): 4661
  Total vector size (bp): 6104
  Vector type: Mammalian Expression
Growth in bacteria
  Bacterial resistance: Ampicillin, 100 μg/mL
  Growth temperature: 37°C
  Growth strain: DH5alpha
  Copy number: Unknown
Gene/Insert
  Gene/Insert name: Sesn2
  Species: H. sapiens (human)
  Insert size (bp): 1443
  Mutation: E451A changed Glutamate 451 to Alanine
  GenBank ID: NM_031459.4 CDS
  Entrez Gene: SESN2 (a.k.a. HI95, SES2, SEST2)
  Promoter: CMV
  Tag / fusion protein: HA (N terminal on backbone)
  Cloning method: Restriction Enzyme; 5′ cloning site Sal1 (not destroyed); 3′ cloning site Not1 (not destroyed)
  Sequencing primers: 5′ ATT TAG GTG ACA CTA TAG; 3′ TGT AAC CAT TAT AAG CTG
Terms and licenses: Academic/Nonprofit Terms; Industry Terms: Not Available to Industry
How to cite: pRK5-HA-Sestrin2-E451A was a gift from David Sabatini (Addgene plasmid # 73674 ; http://n2t.net/addgene:73674 ; RRID:Addgene_73674)
