[The description below was written by a language model from this plasmid's Addgene catalogue record.]
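Description:
pRK5-HA-Sestrin2-E451A is a mammalian expression plasmid built on the pRK5 backbone, with a recorded total size of about 6.1 kb (a roughly 4.7 kb backbone plus a 1,443 bp insert). It is propagated in E. coli under ampicillin selection. The record lists the copy number as unknown and does not name the origin of replication or any marker for selection in mammalian cells, so the plasmid is best regarded as a tool for transient transfection rather than stable line generation.

The payload is the human SESN2 coding sequence (Sestrin2, also known as HI95, SES2 or SEST2), cloned between SalI and NotI sites that both remain intact. Transcription is driven by the CMV promoter, a strong constitutive promoter in most mammalian cell lines. An HA epitope tag supplied by the backbone is fused to the N terminus of the protein, so it can be detected by immunoblotting and recovered by anti-HA immunoprecipitation. The insert carries a single point mutation, E451A, replacing glutamate 451 with alanine.

The stated purpose is overexpression, and the plasmid was deposited in connection with work identifying Sestrin2 as a leucine sensor for the mTORC1 pathway. In that context, a point mutant of this kind would typically be expressed alongside wild-type Sestrin2 to test how a specific residue contributes to the protein's function in mTORC1 signalling. The record itself does not state the functional consequence of the E451A substitution. No feature table accompanies the entry, so elements such as the polyadenylation signal cannot be confirmed from it.
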