>Addgene plasmid #73674 | pRK5-HA-Sestrin2-E451A | depositor partial sequence | sequence record 136460 | insert
ATGATCGTGGCGGACTCCGAGTGCCGCGCAGAGCTCAAGGACTACCTGCGGTTCGCCCCGGGCGGCGTCG
GCGACTCGGGCCCCGGAGAGGAGCAGAGGGAGAGCCGGGCTCGGCGAGGCCCTCGAGGGCCCAGCGCCTT
CATCCCCGTGGAGGAGGTCCTTCGGGAGGGGGCTGAGAGCCTCGAGCAGCACCTGGGGCTGGAGGCACTG
ATGTCCTCTGGGCGAGTAGACAACCTGGCAGTGGTGATGGGCCTGCACCCTGACTACTTTACCAGCTTCT
GGCGCCTGCACTACCTGCTGCTGCACACGGATGGTCCCTTGGCCAGCTCCTGGCGCCACTACATTGCCAT
CATGGCTGCCGCCCGCCATCAGTGTTCTTACCTGGTAGGCTCCCACATGGCCGAGTTTCTGCAGACTGGT
GGTGACCCTGAGTGGCTGCTGGGCCTCCACCGGGCCCCCGAGAAGCTGCGCAAACTCAGCGAGATCAACA
AGTTGCTGGCGCATCGGCCATGGCTCATCACCAAGGAACACATCCAGGCCTTGCTGAAGACCGGCGAGCA
CACTTGGTCCCTGGCCGAGCTCATTCAGGCTCTGGTCCTGCTCACCCACTGCCACTCGCTCTCCTCCTTC
GTGTTTGGCTGTGGCATCCTCCCTGAGGGGGATGCAGATGGCAGCCCTGCCCCCCAGGCACCTACACCCC
CTAGTGAACAGAGCAGCCCCCCAAGCAGGGACCCGTTGAACAACTCTGGGGGCTTTGAGTCTGCCCGCGA
CGTGGAGGCGCTGATGGAGCGCATGCAGCAGCTGCAGGAGAGCCTGCTGCGGGATGAGGGGACGTCCCAG
GAGGAGATGGAGAGCCGCTTTGAGCTGGAGAAGTCAGAGAGCCTGCTGGTGACCCCCTCAGCTGACATCC
TGGAGCCCTCTCCACACCCAGACATGCTGTGCTTTGTGGAAGACCCTACTTTCGGATATGAGGACTTCAC
TCGGAGAGGGGCTCAGGCACCCCCTACCTTCCGGGCCCAGGATTATACCTGGGAAGACCATGGCTACTCG
CTGATCCAGCGGCTTTACCCTGAGGGTGGGCAGCTGCTGGATGAGAAGTTCCAGGCAGCCTATAGCCTCA
CCTACAATACCATCGCCATGCACAGTGGTGTGGACACCTCCGTGCTCCGCAGGGCCATCTGGAACTATAT
CCACTGCGTCTTTGGCATCAGATATGATGACTATGATTATGGGGAGGTGAACCAGCTCCTGGAGCGGAAC
CTCAAGGTCTATATCAAGACAGTGGCCTGCTACCCAGAGAAGACCACCCGAAGAATGTACAACCTCTTCT
GGAGGCACTTCCGCCACTCAGCGAAGGTCCACGTGAACTTGCTGCTCCTGGAGGCGCGCATGCAAGCCGC
TCTGCTGTACGCCCTCCGTGCCATCACCCGCTACATGACCTGA
