>Addgene plasmid #73674 | pRK5-HA-Sestrin2-E451A | addgene partial sequence | sequence record 140935 | SP6 5'-ATTTAGGTGACACTATAG-3'
CCCAGGTCCAACTGCACCTCGGTTCTATCGATTGAATTCCCGAACCGACAGTCGGTCTCTTCACCAAGGC
CATTCGCGCCACCATGGGCTACCCCTATGATGTGCCTGACTACGCAGATCTCAATGGTGGTGGTGGTGGG
TCGACGATGATCGTGGCGGACTCCGAGTGCCGCGCAGAGCTCAAGGACTACCTGCGGTTCGCCCCGGGCG
GCGTCGGCGACTCGGGCCCCGGAGAGGAGCAGAGGGAGAGCCGGGCTCGGCGAGGCCCTCGAGGGCCCAG
CGCCTTCATCCCCGTGGAGGAGGTCCTTCGGGAGGGGGCTGAGAGCCTCGAGCAGCACCTGGGGCTGGAG
GCACTGATGTCCTCTGGGCGAGTAGACAACCTGGCAGTGGTGATGGGCCTGCACCCTGACTACTTTACCA
GCTTCTGGCGCCTGCACTACCTGCTGCTGCACACGGATGGTCCCTTGGCCAGCTCCTGGCGCCACTACAT
TGCCATCATGGCTGCCGCCCGCCATCAGTGTTCTTACCTGGTAGGCTCCCACATGGCCGAGTTTCTGCAG
ACTGGTGGTGACCCTGAGTGGCTGCTGGGCCTCCACCGGGCCCCCGAGAAGCTGCGCAAACTCAGCGAGA
TCAACAAGTTGCTGGCGCATCGGCCATGGCTCATCACCAAGGAACACATCCAGGCCTTGCTGAAGACCGG
CGAGCACACTTGGTCCCTGGCCGAGCTCATTCAGGCTCTGGTCCTGCTCACCCACTGCCACTCGCTCTCC
TCCTTCGTGTTTGGCTGTGGCATCCTC
