>Addgene plasmid #73674 | pRK5-HA-Sestrin2-E451A | addgene partial sequence | sequence record 140936 | SV40pA-R 5'-GAAATTTGTGATGCTATTGC-3'
AGTTGGGCCATGGCGGCCAAGCTGGGGATCCTTACTTACTTAGCGGCCGCTCAGGTCATGTAGCGGGTGA
TGGCACGGAGGGCGTACAGCAGAGCGGCTTGCATGCGCGCCTCCAGGAGCAGCAAGTTCACGTGGACCTT
CGCTGAGTGGCGGAAGTGCCTCCAGAAGAGGTTGTACATTCTTCGGGTGGTCTTCTCTGGGTAGCAGGCC
ACTGTCTTGATATAGACCTTGAGGTTCCGCTCCAGGAGCTGGTTCACCTCCCCATAATCATAGTCATCAT
ATCTGATGCCAAAGACGCAGTGGATATAGTTCCAGATGGCCCTGCGGAGCACGGAGGTGTCCACACCACT
GTGCATGGCGATGGTATTGTAGGTGAGGCTATAGGCTGCCTGGAACTTCTCATCCAGCAGCTGCCCACCC
TCAGGGTAAAGCCGCTGGATCAGCGAGTAGCCATGGTCTTCCCAGGTATAATCCTGGGCCCGGAAGGTAG
GGGGTGCCTGAGCCCCTCTCCGAGTGAAGTCCTCATATCCGAAAGTAGGGTCTTCCACAAAGCACAGCAT
GTCTGGGTGTGGAGAGGGCTCCAGGATGTCAGCTGAGGGGGTCACCAGCAGGCTCTCTGACTTCTCCAGC
TCAAAGCGGCTCTCCATCTCCTCCTGGGACGTCCCCTCATCCCGCAGCAGGCTCTCCTGCAGCTGCTGCA
TGCGCTCCATCAGCGCCTCCACGTCGCGGGCAGACTCAAAGCCCCCAGAGTTGTTCAACGGGTCCCTGCT
TGGGGGGCTGCTCTGTTCACTAGGGGGTGTAGGTGCCTGGGGGGCA
